>Addgene plasmid #157406 | pD649-HAsp-CEACAM16-COMP5AP-AviTag-9xHis | depositor full sequence | sequence record 303921 | Full Sequence
TTTCAATATTATTGAAGCATTTATCAGGGTTATTGTCTCATGAGCGGATACATATTTGAATGTATTTAGA
AAAATAAACAAATAGGGGTCAGTGTTACAACCAATTAACCAATTCTGAACATTATCGCGAGCCCATTTAT
ACCTGAATATGGCTCATAACACCCCTTGCTCATGACCAAAATCCCTTAACGTGAGTTACGCGCGCGTCGT
TCCACTGAGCGTCAGACCCCGTAGAAAAGATCAAAGGATCTTCTTGAGATCCTTTTTTTCTGCGCGTAAT
CTGCTGCTTGCAAACAAAAAAACCACCGCTACCAGCGGTGGTTTGTTTGCCGGATCAAGAGCTACCAACT
CTTTTTCCGAAGGTAACTGGCTTCAGCAGAGCGCAGATACCAAATACTGTTCTTCTAGTGTAGCCGTAGT
TAGCCCACCACTTCAAGAACTCTGTAGCACCGCCTACATACCTCGCTCTGCTAATCCTGTTACCAGTGGC
TGCTGCCAGTGGCGATAAGTCGTGTCTTACCGGGTTGGACTCAAGACGATAGTTACCGGATAAGGCGCAG
CGGTCGGGCTGAACGGGGGGTTCGTGCACACAGCCCAGCTTGGAGCGAACGACCTACACCGAACTGAGAT
ACCTACAGCGTGAGCTATGAGAAAGCGCCACGCTTCCCGAAGGGAGAAAGGCGGACAGGTATCCGGTAAG
CGGCAGGGTCGGAACAGGAGAGCGCACGAGGGAGCTTCCAGGGGGAAACGCCTGGTATCTTTATAGTCCT
GTCGGGTTTCGCCACCTCTGACTTGAGCGTCGATTTTTGTGATGCTCGTCAGGGGGGCGGAGCCTATGGA
AAAACGCCAGCAACGCGGCCTTTTTACGGTTCCTGGCCTTTTGCTGGCCTTTTGCTCACATGTTCTTTCC
TGCGTTATCCCCTGATTCTGTGGATAACCGTATTACCGCCTTTGAGTGAGCTGATACCGCTCGCCGCAGC
CGAACGACCGAGCGCAGCGAGTCAGTGAGCGAGGAAGCGGAAGGCGAGAGTAGGGAACTGCCAGGCATCA
AACTAAGCAGAAGGCCCCTGACGGATGGCCTTTTTGCGTTTCTACAAACTCTTTCTGTGTTGTAAAACGA
CGGCCAGTCTTAAGCTCGGGCCCCCTGGGCGGTTCTGATAACGAGTAATCGTTAATCCGCAAATAACGTA
AAAACCCGCTTCGGCGGGTTTTTTTATGGGGGGAGTTTAGGGAAAGAGCATTTGTCAGAATATTTAAGGG
CGCCTGTCACTTTGCTTGATATATGAGAATTATTTAACCTTATAAATGAGAAAAAAGCAACGCACTTTAA
ATAAGATACGTTGCTTTTTCGATTGATGAACACCTATAATTAAACTATTCATCTATTATTTATGATTTTT
TGTATATACAATATTTCTAGTTTGTTAAAGAGAATTAAGAAAATAAATCTCGAAAATAATAAAGGGAAAA
TCAGTTTTTGATATCAAAATTATACATGTCAACGATAATACAAAATATAATACAAACTATAAGATGTTAT
CAGTATTTATTATCATTTAGAATAAATTTTGTGTCGCCCTTAATTGTGAGCGGATAACAATTACGAGCTT
CATGCACAGTGGCGTTGACTCAATATTGGCCATTAGCCATATTATTCATTGGTTATATAGCATAAATCAA
TATTGGCTATTGGCCATTGCATACGTTGTATCTATATCATAATATGTACATTTATATTGGCTCATGTCCA
ATATGACCGCCATGTTGGCATTGATTATTGACTAGTTATTAATAGTAATCAATTACGGGGTCATTAGTTC
ATAGCCCATATATGGAGTTCCGCGTTACATAACTTACGGTAAATGGCCCGCCTGGCTGACCGCCCAACGA
CCCCCGCCCATTGACGTCAATAATGACGTATGTTCCCATAGTAACGCCAATAGGGACTTTCCATTGACGT
CAATGGGTGGAGTATTTACGGTAAACTGCCCACTTGGCAGTACATCAAGTGTATCATATGCCAAGTACGC
CCCCTATTGACGTCAATGACGGTAAATGGCCCGCCTGGCATTATGCCCAGTACATGACCTTATGGGACTT
TCCTACTTGGCAGTACATCTACGTATTAGTCATCGCTATTACCATGGTGATGCGGTTTTGGCAGTACATC
AATGGGCGTGGATAGCGGTTTGACTCACGGGGATTTCCAAGTCTCCACCCCATTGACGTCAATGGGAGTT
TGTTTTGGCACCAAAATCAACGGGACTTTCCAAAATGTCGTAACAACTCCGCCCCATTGACGCAAATGGG
CGGTAGGCGTGTACGGTGGGAGGTCTATATAAGCAGAGCTCGTTTAGTGAACCGTCAGATCGCCTGGAGA
CGCCATCCACGCTGTTTTGACCTCCATAGAAGACACCGGGACCGATCCAGCCTCCGCGGCCGGGAACGGT
GCATTGGAACGCGGATTCCCCGTGCCAAGAGTGACGTAAGTACCGCCTATAGAGTCTATAGGCCCACCCC
CTTGGCTTCGTTAGAACGCGGCTACAATTAATACATAACCTTATGTATCATACACATACGATTTAGGTGA
CACTATAGAATAACATCCACTTTGCCTTTCTCTCCACAGGTGTCCACTCCCAGGTCCAACTGCACCTCGG
TTCTATCGAAAACGCGCCTGCTAGCGCCACCATGAAGACCATCATTGCCCTGAGCTACATCTTCTGCCTG
GTGTTCGCTGCGGCCGCCGAGATCTCTATCACACTGGAACCTGCTCAGCCCAGCGAGGGCGATAATGTGA
CACTGGTGGTGCACGGACTGAGCGGAGAACTGCTGGCCTACTCTTGGTACGCCGGACCTACACTGAGCGT
GTCCTATCTGGTGGCCAGCTACATCGTGTCCACCGGCGACGAAACACCTGGGCCTGCTCATACAGGCAGA
GAGGCCGTTAGACCTGACGGCTCTCTGGACATCCAGGGCATCCTGCCTAGACACAGCGGCACCTACATCC
TGCAGACCTTCAACAGACAGCTGCAGACCGAAGTCGGCTACGGCCATGTGCAGGTCCACGAGATTCTGGC
CCAGCCTACAGTGCTGGCCAATAGCACAGCCCTGGTGGAAAGACGGGACACCCTGAGACTGATGTGCAGC
AGCCCATCTCCTACAGCCGAAGTGCGGTGGTTCTTCAATGGCGGAGCACTGCCTGTGGCTCTGAGACTGG
GACTGTCTCCTGATGGCAGAGTGCTGGCTAGACACGGCATCAGAAGAGAAGAGGCTGGCGCCTACCAGTG
CGAAGTGTGGAATCCTGTGTCCGTGTCCAGAAGCGAGCCCATCAACCTGACCGTGTACTTCGGCCCTGAG
AGAGTGGCCATTCTGCAGGACAGCACCACAAGAACCGGCTGCACCATCAAGGTGGACTTCAACACCAGCC
TGACACTTTGGTGCGTGTCCAGGTCCTGTCCTGAGCCTGAGTACGTGTGGACCTTCAATGGACAGGCCCT
GAAGAACGGCCAGGACCACCTGAACATCAGCAGCATGACAGCCGCTCAAGAGGGCACATACACCTGTATC
GCCAAGAACACCAAGACACTGCTGAGCGGCTCTGCCAGCGTGGTGGTTAAGCTTTCTGCTGCCGCCGTGG
CCACCATGATTGTGCCTGTGCCTACCAAGCCTACCGAAGGCCAGGATGTGACCCTGACAGTGCAGGGCTA
CCCCAAGGATCTGCTGGTGTACGCCTGGTATAGAGGCCCTGCCAGCGAGCCTAACAGACTGCTGTCTCAG
CTGCCTTCCGGCACCTGGATTGCTGGACCAGCTCACACCGGAAGAGAAGTGGGCTTCCCCAATTGCAGCC
TGCTGGTGCAGAAGCTGAATCTGACCGACACCGGCAGATACACCCTGAAAACCGTGACCGTGCAGGGAAA
GACCGAGACACTGGAAGTGGAACTGCAGGTCGCCCCTCTTGGAGGCGCGCCGGAAGATCAAGTTGATCCA
AGATTGATTGATGGCAAGGGCGGATCTCTGGAGGTGCTGTTCCAGGGACCAGGCGGAAGCGGCAATCCCG
GCGGCGATCTGGCCCCCCAGATGCTGCGCGAGCTGCAGGAGACCAATGCCGCCCTGCAGGACGTGCGCGA
GCTGCTGCGCCACCGCGTGAAGGAGATCACCTTCCTGAAGAACACCGTGATGGAGTGCGACGCCTGCGGT
ATGCAGCCCTCTAGAGGCTCCGGCTCCATCATCCCAGTTGAGGAGGAGAACCCGGACTTCTGGAACCGCG
AGGCAGCCGAGGCCCTGGGTGCCGCCAAGAAGCTGCAGCCTGCACAGACAGCCGCCAAGAACCTCATCAT
CTTCCTGGGCGATGGGATGGGGGTGTCTACGGTGACAGCTGCCAGGATCCTAAAAGGGCAGAAGAAGGAC
AAACTGGGGCCTGAGATACCCCTGGCCATGGACCGCTTCCCATATGTGGCTCTGTCCAAGACATACAATG
TAGACAAACATGTGCCAGACAGTGGAGCCACAGCCACGGCCTACCTGTGCGGGGTCAAGGGCAACTTCCA
GACCATTGGCTTGAGTGCAGCCGCCCGCTTTAACCAGTGCAACACGACACGCGGCAACGAGGTCATCTCC
GTGATGAATCGGGCCAAGAAAGCAGGGAAGTCAGTGGGAGTGGTAACCACCACACGAGTGCAGCACGCCT
CGCCAGCCGGCACCTACGCCCACACGGTGAACCGCAACTGGTACTCGGACGCCGACGTGCCTGCCTCGGC
CCGCCAGGAGGGGTGCCAGGACATCGCTACGCAGCTCATCTCCAACATGGACATTGACGTGATCCTAGGT
GGAGGCCGAAAGTACATGTTTCGCATGGGAACCCCAGACCCTGAGTACCCAGATGACTACAGCCAAGGTG
GGACCAGGCTGGACGGGAAGAATCTGGTGCAGGAATGGCTGGCGAAGCGCCAGGGTGCCCGGTATGTGTG
GAACCGCACTGAGCTCATGCAGGCTTCCCTGGACCCGTCTGTGACCCATCTCATGGGTCTCTTTGAGCCT
GGAGACATGAAATACGAGATCCACCGAGACTCCACACTGGACCCCTCCCTGATGGAGATGACAGAGGCTG
CCCTGCGCCTGCTGAGCAGGAACCCCCGCGGCTTCTTCCTCTTCGTGGAGGGTGGTCGCATCGACCATGG
TCATCATGAAAGCAGGGCTTACCGGGCACTGACTGAGACGATCATGTTCGACGACGCCATTGAGAGGGCG
GGCCAGCTCACCAGCGAGGAGGACACGCTGAGCCTCGTCACTGCCGACCACTCCCACGTCTTCTCCTTCG
GAGGCTACCCCCTGCGAGGGAGCTCCATCTTCGGGCTGGCCCCTGGCAAGGCCCGGGACAGGAAGGCCTA
CACGGTCCTCCTATACGGAAACGGTCCAGGCTATGTGCTCAAGGACGGCGCCCGGCCGGATGTTACCGAG
AGCGAGAGCGGGAGCCCCGAGTATCGGCAGCAGTCAGCAGTGCCCCTGGACGAAGAGACCCACGCAGGCG
AGGACGTGGCGGTGTTCGCGCGCGGCCCGCAGGCGCACCTGGTTCACGGCGTGCAGGAGCAGACCTTCAT
AGCGCACGTCATGGCCTTCGCCGCCTGCCTGGAGCCCTACACCGCCTGCGACCTGGCGCCCCCCGCCGGC
ACCACCGACGCCGCGCACCCGGGTGGCGGAGGACTGAACGACATCTTCGAGGCTCAGAAAATCGAATGGC
ACGAACATCACCATCACCATCACCATCACCATTAAGGCCGGCCTGTAGTCACTGGCACAACGCGTTACCC
GGTAAGCCAATCGGGTATACACGGTCGTCATACTGCAGACAGGGTTCTTCTACTTTGCAAGATAGTCTTG
AGTAGTAAAATAAATAGATAGAGAAAATCAGCCTCGACTGTGCCTTCTAGTTGCCAGCCATCTGTTGTTT
GCCCCTCCCCCGTGCCTTCCTTGACCCTGGAAGGTGCCACTCCCACTGTCCTTTCCTAATAAAATGAGGA
AATTGCATCACAACACTCAACCCTATCTCGGTCTATTCTTTTGATTTATAAGGGATTTTGCCGATTTCGG
CCTATTGGTTAAAAAATGAGCTGATTTAACAAAAATTTAACGCGAATTAATTCTGTGGAATGTGTGTCAG
TTAGGGTGTGGAAAGTCCCCAGGCTCCCCAGCAGGCAGAAGTATGCAAAGCATGCATCTCAATTAGTCAG
CAACCAGGTGTGGAAAGTCCCCAGGCTCCCCAGCAGGCAGAAGTATGCAAAGCATGCATCTCAATTAGTC
AGCAACCATAGTCCCGCCCCTAACTCCGCCCATCCCGCCCCTAACTCCGCCCAGTTCCGCCCATTCTCCG
CCCCATGGCTGACTAATTTTTTTTATTTATGCAGAGGCCGAGGCCGCCTCTGCCTCTGAGCTATTCCAGA
AGTAGTGAGGAGGCTTTTTTGGAGGCCTAGGCTTTTGCAAAAAGCTCCCGGGAGCTTGTATATCCATTTT
CGGATCTGATCAGCACGTGTTGACAATTAATCATCGGCATAGTATATCGGCATAGTATAATACGACAAGG
TGAGGAACTAAACCATGACCGAGTACAAGCCCACGGTGCGCCTCGCCACCCGCGACGACGTCCCCAGGGC
CGTACGCACCCTCGCCGCCGCGTTCGCCGACTACCCCGCCACGCGCCACACCGTCGATCCGGACCGCCAC
ATCGAGCGGGTCACCGAGCTGCAAGAACTCTTCCTCACGCGCGTCGGGCTCGACATCGGCAAGGTGTGGG
TCGCGGACGACGGCGCCGCGGTGGCGGTCTGGACCACGCCGGAGAGCGTCGAAGCGGGGGCGGTGTTCGC
CGAGATCGGCCCGCGCATGGCCGAGTTGAGCGGTTCCCGGCTGGCCGCGCAGCAACAGATGGAAGGCCTC
CTGGCGCCGCACCGGCCCAAGGAGCCCGCGTGGTTCCTGGCCACCGTCGGCGTCTCGCCCGACCACCAGG
GCAAGGGTCTGGGCAGCGCCGTCGTGCTCCCCGGAGTGGAGGCGGCCGAGCGCGCCGGGGTGCCCGCCTT
CCTGGAGACATCCGCGCCCCGCAACCTCCCCTTCTACGAGCGGCTCGGCTTCACCGTCACCGCCGACGTC
GAGGTGCCCGAAGGACCGCGCACCTGGTGCATGACCCGCAAGCCCGGTGCCTGACACGTGCTACGAGATT
TCGATTCCACCGCCGCCTTCTATGAAAGGTTGGGCTTCGGAATCGTTTTCCGGGACGCCGGCTGGATGAT
CCTCCAGCGCGGGGATCTCATGCTGGAGTTCTTCGCCCACCCCAACTTGTTTATTGCAGCTTATAATGGT
TACAAATAAAGCAATAGCATCACAAATTTCACAAATAAAGCATTTTTTTCACTGCATTCTAGTTGTGGTT
TGTCCAAACTCATCAATGTATCTTATCATGTCTGTATACCGTCGACCTCTAGCTAGAGCTTGGCGTAATC
ATGGTCATTACCAATGCTTAATCAGTGAGGCACCTATCTCAGCGATCTGTCTATTTCGTTCATCCATAGT
TGCCTGACTCCCCGTCGTGTAGATAACTACGATACGGGAGGGCTTACCATCTGGCCCCAGCGCTGCGATG
ATACCGCGAGAACCACGCTCACCGGCTCCGGATTTATCAGCAATAAACCAGCCAGCCGGAAGGGCCGAGC
GCAGAAGTGGTCCTGCAACTTTATCCGCCTCCATCCAGTCTATTAATTGTTGCCGGGAAGCTAGAGTAAG
TAGTTCGCCAGTTAATAGTTTGCGCAACGTTGTTGCCATCGCTACAGGCATCGTGGTGTCACGCTCGTCG
TTTGGTATGGCTTCATTCAGCTCCGGTTCCCAACGATCAAGGCGAGTTACATGATCCCCCATGTTGTGCA
AAAAAGCGGTTAGCTCCTTCGGTCCTCCGATCGTTGTCAGAAGTAAGTTGGCCGCAGTGTTATCACTCAT
GGTTATGGCAGCACTGCATAATTCTCTTACTGTCATGCCATCCGTAAGATGCTTTTCTGTGACTGGTGAG
TACTCAACCAAGTCATTCTGAGAATAGTGTATGCGGCGACCGAGTTGCTCTTGCCCGGCGTCAATACGGG
ATAATACCGCGCCACATAGCAGAACTTTAAAAGTGCTCATCATTGGAAAACGTTCTTCGGGGCGAAAACT
CTCAAGGATCTTACCGCTGTTGAGATCCAGTTCGATGTAACCCACTCGTGCACCCAACTGATCTTCAGCA
TCTTTTACTTTCACCAGCGTTTCTGGGTGAGCAAAAACAGGAAGGCAAAATGCCGCAAAAAAGGGAATAA
GGGCGACACGGAAATGTTGAATACTCATATTCTTCCTT
Features (pLannotate 1.2.2; 24 found; start..end, strand, type, name):
    119..143     -  CDS            KanR (fragment): aminoglycoside phosphotransferase; aph(3')-Ia; confers resistance to kanamycin
    254..842     +  rep_origin     ori: high-copy-number ColE1/pMB1/pBR322/pUC origin of replication
   1067..1084    +  terminator     rrnB T2 terminator (fragment): transcription terminator T2 from the E. coli rrnB gene
   1109..1128    -  CDS            lacZα (fragment): LacZα fragment of β-galactosidase; lacZ fragment
   1584..1600    +  protein_bind   lac operator: The lac repressor binds to the lac operator to inhibit transcription in E. coli. This inhibition can be relieved by adding lactose or isopropyl-β-D-thiogalactopyranoside (IPTG). lac repressor encoded by lacI
   1843..2146    +  enhancer       CMV enhancer: human cytomegalovirus immediate early enhancer
   2147..2350    +  promoter       CMV promoter: human cytomegalovirus (CMV) immediate early promoter
   2486..2529    +  intron         CMV intron (fragment): modified intron A from human cytomegalovirus
   2581..2599    +  promoter       SP6 promoter: promoter for bacteriophage SP6 RNA polymerase
   2603..2640    +  CDS            IgH signal sequence (fragment): signal sequence from the mouse immunoglobulin heavy chain variable region
   2746..3963    +  CDS            CEACAM16: CEA16_HUMAN - Also known as CEAL2. Experimental evidence at protein level: Swiss-Prot protein existence level 1. Required for proper hearing, plays a role in maintaining the integrity of the tectorial membrane. From Homo sapiens (Human).
   4060..4239    +  CDS            Comp (fragment): COMP_RAT - Experimental evidence at protein level: Swiss-Prot protein existence level 1. May play a role in the structural integrity of cartilage via its interaction with other extracellular matrix proteins such as the collagens and fibronectin. Can mediate the interaction of chondrocytes with the cartilage extracellular matrix through interaction with cell surface integrin receptors. Could play a role in the pathogenesis of osteoarthritis. Potent suppressor of apoptosis in both primary chondrocytes and transformed cells. Suppresses apoptosis by blocking the activation of caspase-3 and by indu
   4227..5679    +  CDS            SEAP (fragment): secreted alkaline phosphatase from human placenta The natural enzyme has a C-terminal transmembrane sequence that is replaced by a GPI anchor.
   5704..5745    +  CDS            AviTag™ (fragment): peptide tag that allows for enzymatic biotinylation
   5749..5772    +  CDS            8xHis: 8xHis affinity tag
   5918..6029    +  polyA_signal   bGH poly(A) signal: bovine growth hormone polyadenylation signal
   6030..6138    +  rep_origin     f1 ori (fragment): f1 bacteriophage origin of replication; arrow indicates direction of (+) strand synthesis
   6152..6481    +  promoter       SV40 promoter: SV40 enhancer and early promoter
   6529..6576    +  promoter       EM7 promoter: synthetic bacterial promoter&nbsp
   6595..7194    +  CDS            PuroR (fragment): puromycin N-acetyltransferase; pac from Streptomyces; confers resistance to puromycin
   7204..7329    +  CDS            ble (fragment): BLE_KLEPN - Experimental evidence at protein level: Swiss-Prot protein existence level 1. Binding protein with a strong affinity to the bleomycin family of antibiotics. Binds to CL990; an antimitotic-antibiotic compound. From Klebsiella pneumoniae.
   7324..7445    +  polyA_signal   SV40 poly(A) signal: SV40 polyadenylation signal
   7498..8358    -  CDS            AmpR: β-lactamase; bla; confers resistance to ampicillin, carbenicillin, and related antibiotics
   8361..89      -  promoter       AmpR promoter (fragment) (across the origin): bla
