[The description below was written by a language model from this plasmid's Addgene catalogue record and pLannotate feature annotations shown in this document.]
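Description:
pD649-HAsp-CEACAM16-COMP5AP-AviTag-9xHis is a mammalian expression plasmid built on the pD649 backbone for producing a secreted, multimerised fusion of human CEACAM16 (also called CEA16 or CEAL2). In E. coli it is maintained at high copy through a ColE1/pUC-type origin and selected with ampicillin via the β-lactamase gene. The annotation also picks up short kanamycin-resistance, lacZα and f1 ori fragments, which appear to be backbone remnants rather than functional parts. Downstream of the main cassette, an SV40 early promoter and a bacterial EM7 promoter precede a puromycin N-acetyltransferase sequence (annotated as a fragment), a short bleomycin-resistance fragment and an SV40 polyadenylation signal. This suggests that puromycin selection in mammalian cells may be possible, although the record does not state it.

The payload is driven by the CMV immediate-early enhancer and promoter, followed by a piece of CMV intron A and an SP6 promoter that could support in vitro transcription and serves as a sequencing primer site. An N-terminal signal peptide, named HAsp in the construct and matched only partially to an immunoglobulin heavy chain leader by the annotation software, directs the protein into the secretory pathway. The roughly 1.2 kb CEACAM16 coding region sits between two retained restriction sites. It is fused at its C terminus to a coiled-coil segment of rat cartilage oligomeric matrix protein (COMP), which assembles into pentamers, then to human placental alkaline phosphatase, an AviTag for enzymatic biotinylation, and a polyhistidine tag (9xHis by name, annotated as 8xHis), ending at a bGH polyadenylation signal. Pentamerisation raises avidity and the phosphatase gives an enzymatic readout, which suits the construct to its use in a screen of binding interactions among human IgSF cell-surface proteins. The depositor notes that some plasmids in this collection may carry an IS4-like transposase insertion upstream of the CMV promoter; none is annotated here.
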