Addgene plasmid #157406: pD649-HAsp-CEACAM16-COMP5AP-AviTag-9xHis
Purpose: Mammalian expression of secreted protein fused to COMP5AP-AviTag-9xHis.
Depositing lab: Chris Garcia. Depositing organization: Stanford University. Publication: A Human IgSF Cell-Surface Interactome Reveals a Complex Network of Protein-Protein Interactions. Wojtowicz WM, Vielmetter J, Fernandes RA, Siepe DH, Eastman CL, Chisholm GB, Cox S, Klock H, Anderson PW, Rue SM, Miller JJ, Glaser SM, Bragstad ML, Vance J, Lam AW, Lesley SA, Zinn K, Garcia KC. Cell. 2020 Aug 20;182(4):1027-1043.e17. doi: 10.1016/j.cell.2020.07.025. PubMed 32822567.
Backbone
  Vector backbone: pD649
  Backbone size w/o insert (bp): 7153
  Vector type: Mammalian Expression
Growth in bacteria
  Bacterial resistance: Ampicillin, 100 μg/mL
  Growth temperature: 37°C
  Growth strain: DH5alpha
  Copy number: High Copy
Gene/Insert
  Gene/Insert name: CEACAM16 (alt name: CEA16)
  Species: H. sapiens (human)
  Insert size (bp): 1215
  Entrez Gene: CEACAM16 (a.k.a. CEAL2)
  Promoter: CMV/SP6
  Tag / fusion protein: COMP5AP-AviTag-9xHis (C terminal on backbone)
  Cloning method: Restriction Enzyme; 5′ cloning site GCGGCCGC (not destroyed); 3′ cloning site GGCGCGCC (not destroyed)
  Sequencing primers: 5′ ATTTAGGTGACACTATAG; 3′ CGTCGCACTCCATCACGGTG
Resource information
  A portion of this plasmid was derived from a plasmid made by: synthesis by ThermoFisher
Terms and licenses: Academic/Nonprofit Terms; Industry Terms: Not Available to Industry
Depositor comments: Some plasmids in this collection may have an IS4-like element ISVsa5 family transposase upstream of the CMV promoter.
How to cite: pD649-HAsp-CEACAM16-COMP5AP-AviTag-9xHis was a gift from Chris Garcia (Addgene plasmid # 157406 ; http://n2t.net/addgene:157406 ; RRID:Addgene_157406)
