>Addgene plasmid #157406 | pD649-HAsp-CEACAM16-COMP5AP-AviTag-9xHis | depositor partial sequence | sequence record 303922 | insert (secreted protein)
GAGATCTCTATCACACTGGAACCTGCTCAGCCCAGCGAGGGCGATAATGTGACACTGGTGGTGCACGGAC
TGAGCGGAGAACTGCTGGCCTACTCTTGGTACGCCGGACCTACACTGAGCGTGTCCTATCTGGTGGCCAG
CTACATCGTGTCCACCGGCGACGAAACACCTGGGCCTGCTCATACAGGCAGAGAGGCCGTTAGACCTGAC
GGCTCTCTGGACATCCAGGGCATCCTGCCTAGACACAGCGGCACCTACATCCTGCAGACCTTCAACAGAC
AGCTGCAGACCGAAGTCGGCTACGGCCATGTGCAGGTCCACGAGATTCTGGCCCAGCCTACAGTGCTGGC
CAATAGCACAGCCCTGGTGGAAAGACGGGACACCCTGAGACTGATGTGCAGCAGCCCATCTCCTACAGCC
GAAGTGCGGTGGTTCTTCAATGGCGGAGCACTGCCTGTGGCTCTGAGACTGGGACTGTCTCCTGATGGCA
GAGTGCTGGCTAGACACGGCATCAGAAGAGAAGAGGCTGGCGCCTACCAGTGCGAAGTGTGGAATCCTGT
GTCCGTGTCCAGAAGCGAGCCCATCAACCTGACCGTGTACTTCGGCCCTGAGAGAGTGGCCATTCTGCAG
GACAGCACCACAAGAACCGGCTGCACCATCAAGGTGGACTTCAACACCAGCCTGACACTTTGGTGCGTGT
CCAGGTCCTGTCCTGAGCCTGAGTACGTGTGGACCTTCAATGGACAGGCCCTGAAGAACGGCCAGGACCA
CCTGAACATCAGCAGCATGACAGCCGCTCAAGAGGGCACATACACCTGTATCGCCAAGAACACCAAGACA
CTGCTGAGCGGCTCTGCCAGCGTGGTGGTTAAGCTTTCTGCTGCCGCCGTGGCCACCATGATTGTGCCTG
TGCCTACCAAGCCTACCGAAGGCCAGGATGTGACCCTGACAGTGCAGGGCTACCCCAAGGATCTGCTGGT
GTACGCCTGGTATAGAGGCCCTGCCAGCGAGCCTAACAGACTGCTGTCTCAGCTGCCTTCCGGCACCTGG
ATTGCTGGACCAGCTCACACCGGAAGAGAAGTGGGCTTCCCCAATTGCAGCCTGCTGGTGCAGAAGCTGA
ATCTGACCGACACCGGCAGATACACCCTGAAAACCGTGACCGTGCAGGGAAAGACCGAGACACTGGAAGT
GGAACTGCAGGTCGCCCCTCTTGGA
